>Addgene plasmid #40853 | pNH2 | depositor full sequence | sequence record 54047 | pNH2 sequence 3111 bps
CTGCATTAATGAATCGGCCAACGCGCGGGGAGAGGCGGTTTGCGTATTGGGCGCTCTTCCGCTTCCTCGC
TCACTGACTCGCTGCGCTCGGTCGTTCGGCTGCGGCGAGCGGTATCAGCTCACTCAAAGGCGGTAATACG
GTTATCCACAGAATCAGGGGATAACGCAGGAAAGAACATGAATTAATTCTCATGTTTGACAGCTTATCAT
CGATTAGCTTTAATGCGGTAGTTTATCACAGTTAAATTGCTAACGCAGTCAGGCACCGTGTATGAAATCT
AACAATGCGCTCATCGTCATCCTCGGCACCGTCACCCTGGATGCTGTAGGCATAGGCTTGGTTATGCCGG
TACTGCCGGGCCTCTTGCGGGATATCGTCCATTCCGACAGCATCGCCAGTCACTATGGCGTGCTGCTAGC
GCTATATGCGTTGATGCAATTTCTATGCGCACCCGTTCTCGGAGCACTGTCCGACCGCTTTGGCCGCCGC
CCAGTCCTGCTCGCTTCGCTACTTGGAGCCACTATCGACTACGCGATCATGGCGACCACACCCGTCCTGT
GGATTCTCTACGCCGGACGCATCGTGGCCGGCATCACCGGCGCCACAGGTGCGGTTGCTGGCGCCTATAT
CGCCGACATCACCGATGGGGAAGATCGGGCTCGCCACTTCGGGCTCATGAGCGCTTGTTTCGGCGTGGGT
ATGGTGGCAGGCCCCGTGGCCGGGGGACTGTTGGGCGCCATCTCCTTACATGCACCATTCCTTGCGGCGG
CGGTGCTCAACGGCCTCAACCTACTACTGGGCTGCTTCCTAATGCAGGAGTCGCATAAGGGAGAGCGCCG
ACCCATGCCCTTGAGAGCCTTCAACCCAGTCAGCTCCTTCCGGTGGGCGCGGGGCATGACTATCGTCGCC
GCACTTATGACTGTCTTCTTTATCATGCAACTCGTAGGACAGGTGCCGGCAGCGCTCTGGGTCATTTTCG
GCGAGGACCGCTTTCGCTGGAGCGCGACGATGATCGGCCTGTCGCTTGCGGTATTCGGAATCTTGCACGC
CCTCGCTCAAGCCTTCGTCACTGGTCCCGCCACCAAACGTTTCGGCGAGAAGCAGGCCATTATCGCCGGC
ATGGCGGCCGACGCGCTGGGCTACGTCTTGCTGGCGTTCGCGACGCGAGGCTGGATGGCCTTCCCCATTA
TGATTCTTCTCGCTTCCGGCGGCATCGGGATGCCCGCGTTGCAGGCCATGCTGTCCAGGCAGGTAGATGA
CGACCATCAGGGACAGCTTCAAGGATCGCTCGCGGCTCTTACCAGCCTAACTTCGATCATTGGACCGCTG
ATCGTCACGGCGATTTATGCCGCCTCGGCGAGCACATGGAACGGGTTGGCATGGATTGTAGGCGCCGCCC
TATACCTTGTCTGCCTCCCCGCGTTGCGTCGCGGTGCATGGAGCCGGGCCACCTCGACCTGAATGGAAGC
CGGCGGCACCTCGCTAACGGATTCACCACTCCAAGAATTGGAGCCAATCAATTCTTGCGGAGAACTGTGA
ATGCGCAAACCAACCCTTGATCGGGGAAGAACAGTATGTCGAGCTATTTTTTGACTTACTGGGGATCAAG
CCTGATTGGGAGAAAATAAAATATCCCCTATAGTGAGTCGTATTACATGGTCATAGCTGTTTCCTGGCAG
CTCTGGCCCGTGTCTCAAAATCTCTGATGTTACATTGCACAAGATAAAAATATATCATCATGCCTCCTCT
AGAGGTCTCCCATGGCCTGACCCCGGACCAAGTGGTGGCTATCGCCAGCAATCACGGCGGCAAGCAAGCG
CTCGAAACGGTGCAGCGGCTGTTGCCGGTGCTGTGCCAGGACCGAGACCCTCGAGCCACCCATGACCAAA
ATCCCTTAACGTGAGTTACGCGTCGTTCCACTGAGCGTCAGACCCCGTAGAAAAGATCAAAGGATCTTCT
TGAGATCCTTTTTTTCTGCGCGTAATCTGCTGCTTGCAAACAAAAAAACCACCGCTACCAGCGGTGGTTT
GTTTGCCGGATCAAGAGCTACCAACTCTTTTTCCGAAGGTAACTGGCTTCAGCAGAGCGCAGATACCAAA
TACTGTTCTTCTAGTGTAGCCGTAGTTAGGCCACCACTTCAAGAACTCTGTAGCACCGCCTACATACCTC
GCTCTGCTAATCCTGTTACCAGTGGCTGCTGCCAGTGGCGATAAGTCGTGTCTTACCGGGTTGGACTCAA
GACGATAGTTACCGGATAAGGCGCAGCGGTCGGGCTGAACGGGGGGTTCGTGCACACAGCCCAGCTTGGA
GCGAACGACCTACACCGAACTGAGATACCTACAGCGTGAGCTATGAGAAAGCGCCACGCTTCCCGAAGGG
AGAAAGGCGGACAGGTATCCGGTAAGCGGCAGGGTCGGAACAGGAGAGCGCACGAGGGAGCTTCCAGGGG
GAAACGCCTGGTATCTTTATAGTCCTGTCGGGTTTCGCCACCTCTGACTTGAGCGTCGATTTTTGTGATG
CTCGTCAGGGGGGCGGAGCCTATGGAAAAACGCCAGCAACGCGGCCTTTTTACGGTTCCTGGCCTTTTGC
TGGCCTTTTGCTCACATGTTCTTTCCTGCGTTATCCCCTGATTCTGTGGATAACCGTATTACCGCCTTTG
AGTGAGCTGATACCGCTCGCCGCAGCCGAACGACCGAGCGCAGCGAGTCAGTGAGCGAGGAAGCGGAAGA
GCGCCCAATACGCAAACCGCCTCTCCCCGCGCGTTGGCCGATTCATTAATGCAGCTGGCACGACAGGTTT
CCCGACTGGAAAGCGGGCAGTGAGCGCAACGCAATTAATACGCGTACCGCTAGCCAGGAAGAGTTTGTAG
AAACGCAAAAAGGCCATCCGTCAGGATGGCCTTCTGCTTAGTTTGATGCCTGGCAGTTTATGGCGGGCGT
CCTGCCCGCCACCCTCCGGGCCGTTGCTTCACAACGTTCAAATCCGCTCCCGGCGGATTTGTCCTACTCA
GGAGAGCGTTCACCGACAAACAACAGATAAAACGAAAGGCCCAGTCTTCCGACTGAGCCTTTCGTTTTAT
TTGATGCCTGGCAGTTCCCTACTCTCGCGTT
Features (pLannotate 1.2.2; 10 found; start..end, strand, type, name):
      1..54      -  CDS            lacI (fragment): lac repressor; lacI; The lac repressor binds to the lac operator to inhibit transcription in E. coli. This inhibition can be relieved by adding lactose or isopropyl-β-D-thiogalactopyranoside (IPTG).
     56..180     -  rep_origin     RSF ori (fragment): Plasmids containing the RSF 1030 origin of replication can be propagated in E. coli cells that contain additional plasmids with compatible origins.
    196..224     +  promoter       tet promoter: E. coli promoter for tetracycline efflux protein gene
    272..1462    +  CDS            TcR: tetracycline efflux protein; tet; confers resistance to tetracycline
   1560..1634    +  CDS            KanR (fragment): aminoglycoside phosphotransferase; aphA-3; confers resistance to kanamycin
   1637..1655    -  promoter       T7 promoter: promoter for bacteriophage T7 RNA polymerase
   1960..2548    +  rep_origin     ori: high-copy-number ColE1/pMB1/pBR322/pUC origin of replication
   2731..2823    +  CDS            lacI (fragment): lac repressor; lacI; The lac repressor binds to the lac operator to inhibit transcription in E. coli. This inhibition can be relieved by adding lactose or isopropyl-β-D-thiogalactopyranoside (IPTG).
   2878..2905    -  terminator     rrnB T2 terminator: transcription terminator T2 from the E. coli rrnB gene
   3037..3080    +  terminator     rrnB T1 terminator: Escherichia coli rrnB; transcription terminator T1 from the E. coli rrnB gene
