[The description below was written by a language model from this plasmid's Addgene catalogue record and pLannotate feature annotations shown in this document.]
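Description:
pNH2 is a small (about 3.1 kb) bacterial cloning plasmid that serves as a repeat module for building custom TAL effector arrays, as described in the associated work on efficient design and assembly of TALENs and other TAL effector-based DNA-targeting constructs. It is built on the pTC14 backbone and carries a 98 bp insert, "repeat NH2", derived from Xanthomonas oryzae and placed between XbaI and XhoI sites that both remain intact. By the naming convention of such module sets, the name suggests a single TAL effector repeat with an NH repeat-variable diresidue intended for the second position of an array. The record itself does not spell this out, nor does it state the base specificity of the repeat.

The plasmid is maintained at high copy in E. coli through a ColE1/pUC-type origin and is selected with tetracycline, conferred by the TcR efflux protein gene under its native tet promoter. The automated annotation does not mark the repeat insert itself. The other annotated features are short remnants inherited from earlier vectors: fragments of lacI, KanR and an RSF origin, a T7 promoter, and rrnB T1 and T2 terminators. None of the fragments would be expected to function, and the record does not indicate that the repeat is meant to be expressed from this plasmid. pNH2 is therefore best viewed as a storage and donor vector, from which the repeat is taken and joined in order with other modules to assemble a DNA-binding domain of chosen specificity in a downstream TALEN or TAL effector backbone.
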