Addgene plasmid #40853: pNH2
Depositing lab: Adam Bogdanove. Depositing organization: Iowa State University Research Foundation. Publication: Efficient design and assembly of custom TALEN and other TAL effector-based constructs for DNA targeting. Cermak T, Doyle EL, Christian M, Wang L, Zhang Y, Schmidt C, Baller JA, Somia NV, Bogdanove AJ, Voytas DF. Nucleic Acids Res. 2011 Jul;39(12):e82. doi: 10.1093/nar/gkr218 PubMed 21493687.
Backbone
  Vector backbone: pTC14
  Backbone size w/o insert (bp): 3013
  Total vector size (bp): 3111
Growth in bacteria
  Bacterial resistance: Tetracycline, 10 μg/mL
  Growth temperature: 37°C
  Growth strain: DH5alpha
  Growth instructions: DH5a/LB+antibiotics
  Copy number: High Copy
Gene/Insert
  Gene/Insert name: repeat NH2
  Species: Xanthomonas oryzae
  Insert size (bp): 98
  Cloning method: Restriction Enzyme; 5′ cloning site XbaI (not destroyed); 3′ cloning site XhoI (not destroyed)
  Sequencing primers: 5′ pTC14_F2 (caagcctgattgggagaaaa)
Terms and licenses: Academic/Nonprofit Terms; Industry Terms: Not Available to Industry
How to cite: pNH2 was a gift from Adam Bogdanove (Addgene plasmid # 40853 ; http://n2t.net/addgene:40853 ; RRID:Addgene_40853)
