>Addgene plasmid #40853 | pNH2 | addgene partial sequence | sequence record 55968 | pTC14_F2 5'-caagcctgattgggagaaaa-3'
GTGAGTCGTATTACATGGTCATAGCTGTTTCCTGGCAGCTCTGGCCCGTGTCTCAAAATCTCTGATGTTA
CATTGCACAAGATAAAAATATATCATCATGCCTCCTCTAGAGGTCTCCCATGGCCTGACCCCGGACCAAG
TGGTGGCTATCGCCAGCAATCACGGCGGCAAGCAAGCGCTCGAAACGGTGCAGCGGCTGTTGCCGGTGCT
GTGCCAGGACCGAGACCCTCGAGCCACCCATGACCAAAATCCCTTAACGTGAGTTACGCGTCGTTCCACT
GAGCGTCAGACCCCGTAGAAAAGATCAAAGGATCTTCTTGAGATCCTTTTTTTCTGCGCGTAATCTGCTG
CTTGCAAACAAAAAAACCACCGCTACCAGCGGTGGTTTGTTTGCCGGATCAAGAGCTACCAACTCTTTTT
CCGAAGGTAACTGGCTTCAGCAGAGCGCAGATACCAAATACTGTTCTTCTAGTGTAGCCGTAGTTAGGCC
ACCACTTCAAGAACTCTGTAGCACCGCCTACATACCTCGCTCTGCTAATCCTGTTACCAGTGGCTGCTGC
CAGTGGCGATAAGTCGTGTCTTACCGGGTTGGACTCAAGACGATAGTTACCGGATAAGGCGCAGCGGTCG
GGCTGAACGGGGGGTTCGTGCACACAGCCCAGCTTGGAGCGAACGACCTACACCGAACTGAGATACCTAC
AGCGTGAGCTATGAGAAAGCGCCACGCTTCCCGAAGGGAGAAAGGCGGACAGGTATCCGGTAAGCGGCAG
GGTCGGAACAGGAGAGCGCACGAGGGAGCTTCCAGGGGGAAACGCCTGGTATCTTTATAGTCCTGTCGGG
TTTCGCCACCTCTGACTTGAGCGTCGATTTTTGTGATGCTCGTCAGGGGG
